>Addgene plasmid #156819 | pD649-HAsp-TAPBPL-Fc(DAPA)-AviTag-6xHis | addgene full sequence | sequence record 444815 | Addgene NGS Result
TTTCAATATTATTGAAGCATTTATCAGGGTTATTGTCTCATGAGCGGATACATATTTGAATGTATTTAGA
AAAATAAACAAATAGGGGTCAGTGTTACAACCAATTAACCAATTCTGAACATTATCGCGAGCCCATTTAT
ACCTGAATATGGCTCATAACACCCCTTGCTCATGACCAAAATCCCTTAACGTGAGTTACGCGCGCGTCGT
TCCACTGAGCGTCAGACCCCGTAGAAAAGATCAAAGGATCTTCTTGAGATCCTTTTTTTCTGCGCGTAAT
CTGCTGCTTGCAAACAAAAAAACCACCGCTACCAGCGGTGGTTTGTTTGCCGGATCAAGAGCTACCAACT
CTTTTTCCGAAGGTAACTGGCTTCAGCAGAGCGCAGATACCAAATACTGTTCTTCTAGTGTAGCCGTAGT
TAGCCCACCACTTCAAGAACTCTGTAGCACCGCCTACATACCTCGCTCTGCTAATCCTGTTACCAGTGGC
TGCTGCCAGTGGCGATAAGTCGTGTCTTACCGGGTTGGACTCAAGACGATAGTTACCGGATAAGGCGCAG
CGGTCGGGCTGAACGGGGGGTTCGTGCACACAGCCCAGCTTGGAGCGAACGACCTACACCGAACTGAGAT
ACCTACAGCGTGAGCTATGAGAAAGCGCCACGCTTCCCGAAGGGAGAAAGGCGGACAGGTATCCGGTAAG
CGGCAGGGTCGGAACAGGAGAGCGCACGAGGGAGCTTCCAGGGGGAAACGCCTGGTATCTTTATAGTCCT
GTCGGGTTTCGCCACCTCTGACTTGAGCGTCGATTTTTGTGATGCTCGTCAGGGGGGCGGAGCCTATGGA
AAAACGCCAGCAACGCGGCCTTTTTACGGTTCCTGGCCTTTTGCTGGCCTTTTGCTCACATGTTCTTTCC
TGCGTTATCCCCTGATTCTGTGGATAACCGTATTACCGCCTTTGAGTGAGCTGATACCGCTCGCCGCAGC
CGAACGACCGAGCGCAGCGAGTCAGTGAGCGAGGAAGCGGAAGGCGAGAGTAGGGAACTGCCAGGCATCA
AACTAAGCAGAAGGCCCCTGACGGATGGCCTTTTTGCGTTTCTACAAACTCTTTCTGTGTTGTAAAACGA
CGGCCAGTCTTAAGCTCGGGCCCCCTGGGCGGTTCTGATAACGAGTAATCGTTAATCCGCAAATAACGTA
AAAACCCGCTTCGGCGGGTTTTTTTATGGGGGGAGTTTAGGGAAAGAGCATTTGTCAGAATATTTAAGGG
CGCCTGTCACTTTGCTTGATATATGAGAATTATTTAACCTTATAAATGAGAAAAAAGCAACGCACTTTAA
ATAAGATACGTTGCTTTTTCGATTGATGAACACCTATAATTAAACTATTCATCTATTATTTATGATTTTT
TGTATATACAATATTTCTAGTTTGTTAAAGAGAATTAAGAAAATAAATCTCGAAAATAATAAAGGGAAAA
TCAGTTTTTGATATCAAAATTATACATGTCAACGATAATACAAAATATAATACAAACTATAAGATGTTAT
CAGTATTTATTATCATTTAGAATAAATTTTGTGTCGCCCTTAATTGTGAGCGGATAACAATTACGAGCTT
CATGCACAGTGCTGATGAATCCCCTAATGATTTTTATCAAAATCATTAAGTTAAGGTAGATACACATCTT
GTCATATGATCAAATGGTTTCGCCAAAAATCAATAATCAGACAACAAAATGTGCGAACTCGATATTTTAC
ACGACTCTCTTTACCAATTCTGCCCCGAATTACACTTAAAACGACTCAACAGCTTAACGTTGGCTTGCCA
CGCCTTACTTGACTGTAAAACTCTCACTCTTACCGAACTTGGCCGTAACCTGCCAACCAAAGCGAGAACA
AAACATAACATCAAACGAATCGACCGATTGTTAGGTAATCGTCACCTCCACAAAGAGCGACTCGCTGTAT
ACCGTTGGCATGCTAGCTTTATCTGTTCGGGCAATACGATGCCCATTGTACTTGTTGACTGGTCTGATAT
CCGTGAGCAAAAACGGCTTATGGTATTGCGAGCTTCAGTCGCACTACACGGTCGTTCTGTTACTCTTTAT
GAGAAAGCGTTCCCGCTTTCAGAGCAATGTTCAAAGAAAGCTCATGACCAATTTCTAGCCGACCTTGCGA
GCATTCTACCGAGTAACACCACACCGCTCATTGTCAGTGATGCTGGCTTTAAAGTGCCATGGTATAAATC
CGTTGAGAAGCTGGGTTGGTACTGGTTAAGTCGAGTAAGAGGAAAAGTACAATATGCAGACCTAGGAGCG
GAAAACTGGAAACCTATCAGCAACTTACATGATATGTCATCTAGTCACTCAAAGACTTTAGGCTATAAGA
GGCTGACTAAAAGCAATCCAATCTCATGCCAAATTCTATTGTATAAATCTCGCTCTAAAGGCCGAAAAAA
TCAGCGCTCGACACGGACTCATTGTCACCACCCGTCACCTAAAATCTACTCAGCGTCGGCAAAGGAGCCA
TGGATTCTAGCAACTAACTTACCTGTTGAAATTCGAACACCCAAACAACTTGTTAATATCTATTCGAAGC
GAATGCAGATTGAAGAAACCTTCCGAGACTTGAAAAGTCCTGCCTACGGACTAGGCCTACGCCATAGCCG
AACGAGCAGCTCAGAGCGTTTTGATATCATGCTGCTAATCGCCCTGATGCTTCAACTAACATGTTGGCTT
GCGGGCGTTCATGCTCAGAAACAAGGTTGGGACAAGCACTTCCAGGCTAACACAGTCAGAAATCGAAACG
TACTCTCAACAGTTCGCTTAGGCATGGAAGTTTTGCGGCATTCTGGCTACACAATAACAAGGGAAGACTC
ACTCGTGGCTGCAACCCTGCTTACTCAAAATCTATTCACACATGGTTACGTTTTGGGGAAATTATGAGGG
GATCTCTCAGTGCACAGTGGCGTTGACTCAATATTGGCCATTAGCCATATTATTCATTGGTTATATAGCA
TAAATCAATATTGGCTATTGGCCATTGCATACGTTGTATCTATATCATAATATGTACATTTATATTGGCT
CATGTCCAATATGACCGCCATGTTGGCATTGATTATTGACTAGTTATTAATAGTAATCAATTACGGGGTC
ATTAGTTCATAGCCCATATATGGAGTTCCGCGTTACATAACTTACGGTAAATGGCCCGCCTGGCTGACCG
CCCAACGACCCCCGCCCATTGACGTCAATAATGACGTATGTTCCCATAGTAACGCCAATAGGGACTTTCC
ATTGACGTCAATGGGTGGAGTATTTACGGTAAACTGCCCACTTGGCAGTACATCAAGTGTATCATATGCC
AAGTACGCCCCCTATTGACGTCAATGACGGTAAATGGCCCGCCTGGCATTATGCCCAGTACATGACCTTA
TGGGACTTTCCTACTTGGCAGTACATCTACGTATTAGTCATCGCTATTACCATGGTGATGCGGTTTTGGC
AGTACATCAATGGGCGTGGATAGCGGTTTGACTCACGGGGATTTCCAAGTCTCCACCCCATTGACGTCAA
TGGGAGTTTGTTTTGGCACCAAAATCAACGGGACTTTCCAAAATGTCGTAACAACTCCGCCCCATTGACG
CAAATGGGCGGTAGGCGTGTACGGTGGGAGGTCTATATAAGCAGAGCTCGTTTAGTGAACCGTCAGATCG
CCTGGAGACGCCATCCACGCTGTTTTGACCTCCATAGAAGACACCGGGACCGATCCAGCCTCCGCGGCCG
GGAACGGTGCATTGGAACGCGGATTCCCCGTGCCAAGAGTGACGTAAGTACCGCCTATAGAGTCTATAGG
CCCACCCCCTTGGCTTCGTTAGAACGCGGCTACAATTAATACATAACCTTATGTATCATACACATACGAT
TTAGGTGACACTATAGAATAACATCCACTTTGCCTTTCTCTCCACAGGTGTCCACTCCCAGGTCCAACTG
CACCTCGGTTCTATCGAAAACGCGCCTGCTAGCGCCACCATGAAGACCATCATTGCCCTGAGCTACATCT
TCTGCCTGGTGTTCGCTGCGGCCGCCGCTGAAACAAAACCTCATCCTGCTGAAGGCCAGTGGCGCGCTGT
GGATGTTGTGCTGGATTGCTTCCTGGCCAAGGACGGCGCTCATAGAGGTGCTCTGGCCAGCTCTGAGGAT
AGAGCCAGAGCTTCCCTGGTGCTGAAACAGGTGCCCGTGCTGGATGATGGCAGCCTGGAAGATTTCACCG
ACTTCCAAGGCGGCACACTGGCCCAGGATGACCCTCCTATCATCTTCGAGGCCAGCGTGGACCTGGTGCA
GATTCCTCAAGCTGAAGCCCTGCTGCACGCCGACTGTAGCGGAAAAGAAGTGACCTGCGAGATCAGCCGG
TACTTCCTGCAGATGACCGAGACAACCGTGAAAACCGCCGCCTGGTTCATGGCCAACATGCAGGTTTCAG
GCGGAGGCCCTAGCATCAGCCTGGTCATGAAGACCCCTAGAGTGACCAAGAACGAGGCCCTGTGGCACCC
CACACTGAACTTGCCTTTGAGCCCTCAAGGCACCGTGCGGACCGCCGTGGAATTTCAAGTGATGACACAG
ACCCAGAGCCTGTCCTTCCTGCTGGGATCTAGCGCCTCTCTGGATTGCGGCTTTTCTATGGCCCCTGGCC
TGGACCTGATCAGCGTTGAATGGCGGCTGCAGCACAAAGGCAGAGGCCAGCTGGTGTACTCTTGGACAGC
TGGACAGGGCCAAGCCGTCAGAAAAGGCGCTACACTGGAACCTGCTCAGCTCGGCATGGCCAGAGATGCT
TCTCTGACACTGCCTGGCCTGACCATCCAGGACGAGGGCACCTACATCTGCCAGATCACCACCAGCCTGT
ACAGAGCCCAGCAGATTATCCAGCTGAACATCCAGGCCTCTCCAAAAGTGCGGCTGAGCCTGGCCAATGA
GGCTCTGCTGCCTACACTGATCTGCGACATTGCCGGCTACTACCCTCTGGACGTGGTGGTCACATGGACC
AGAGAGGAACTCGGCGGCTCTCCTGCTCAAGTGTCTGGCGCCTCTTTCAGCAGCCTGAGACAGTCTGTGG
CCGGCACCTACTCTATCAGCAGCTCTCTGACAGCCGAGCCTGGATCTGCTGGCGCCACCTACACATGTCA
AGTGACCCACATCTCCCTGGAAGAACCCCTGGGAGCCTCTACACAGGTGGTGCCTCCAGAGAGAAGAGGC
GCGCCGGGCGGCGACAAGACCCACACCTGCCCCCCCTGCCCAGCTCCAGAACTGCTGGGAGGGCCTTCCG
TGTTCCTGTTCCCCCCCAAGCCCAAGGACACCCTGATGATCAGCAGGACCCCCGAGGTGACCTGCGTGGT
GGTGGCCGTGTCCCACGAGGACCCAGAGGTGAAGTTCAACTGGTACGTGGACGGCGTGGAGGTGCACAAC
GCCAAGACCAAGCCCAGAGAGGAGCAGTACAACAGCACCTACAGGGTGGTGTCCGTGCTGACCGTGCTGC
ACCAGGACTGGCTGAACGGCAAAGAATACAAGTGCAAAGTCTCCAACAAGGCCCTGGCTGCCCCAATCGA
AAAGACAATCAGCAAGGCCAAGGGCCAGCCACGGGAGCCCCAGGTGTACACCCTGCCCCCCAGCCGGGAG
GAGATGACCAAGAACCAGGTGTCCCTGACCTGTCTGGTGAAGGGCTTCTACCCCAGCGATATCGCCGTGG
AGTGGGAGAGCAACGGCCAGCCCGAGAACAACTACAAGACCACCCCCCCAGTGCTGGACAGCGACGGCAG
CTTCTTCCTGTACAGCAAGCTGACCGTGGACAAGTCCAGGTGGCAGCAGGGCAACGTGTTCAGCTGCAGC
GTGATGCACGAGGCCCTGCACAACCACTACACCCAGAAGTCCCTGAGCCTGAGCCCCGGCGGCAGCGGTC
TTAATGATATTTTCGAGGCTCAGAAGATTGAGTGGCATGAACACCACCACCATCACCACTAAGGCCGGCC
TGTAGTCACTGGCACAACGCGTTACCCGGTAAGCCAATCGGGTATACACGGTCGTCATACTGCAGACAGG
GTTCTTCTACTTTGCAAGATAGTCTTGAGTAGTAAAATAAATAGATAGAGAAAATCAGCCTCGACTGTGC
CTTCTAGTTGCCAGCCATCTGTTGTTTGCCCCTCCCCCGTGCCTTCCTTGACCCTGGAAGGTGCCACTCC
CACTGTCCTTTCCTAATAAAATGAGGAAATTGCATCACAACACTCAACCCTATCTCGGTCTATTCTTTTG
ATTTATAAGGGATTTTGCCGATTTCGGCCTATTGGTTAAAAAATGAGCTGATTTAACAAAAATTTAACGC
GAATTAATTCTGTGGAATGTGTGTCAGTTAGGGTGTGGAAAGTCCCCAGGCTCCCCAGCAGGCAGAAGTA
TGCAAAGCATGCATCTCAATTAGTCAGCAACCAGGTGTGGAAAGTCCCCAGGCTCCCCAGCAGGCAGAAG
TATGCAAAGCATGCATCTCAATTAGTCAGCAACCATAGTCCCGCCCCTAACTCCGCCCATCCCGCCCCTA
ACTCCGCCCAGTTCCGCCCATTCTCCGCCCCATGGCTGACTAATTTTTTTTATTTATGCAGAGGCCGAGG
CCGCCTCTGCCTCTGAGCTATTCCAGAAGTAGTGAGGAGGCTTTTTTGGAGGCCTAGGCTTTTGCAAAAA
GCTCCCGGGAGCTTGTATATCCATTTTCGGATCTGATCAGCACGTGTTGACAATTAATCATCGGCATAGT
ATATCGGCATAGTATAATACGACAAGGTGAGGAACTAAACCATGACCGAGTACAAGCCCACGGTGCGCCT
CGCCACCCGCGACGACGTCCCCAGGGCCGTACGCACCCTCGCCGCCGCGTTCGCCGACTACCCCGCCACG
CGCCACACCGTCGATCCGGACCGCCACATCGAGCGGGTCACCGAGCTGCAAGAACTCTTCCTCACGCGCG
TCGGGCTCGACATCGGCAAGGTGTGGGTCGCGGACGACGGCGCCGCGGTGGCGGTCTGGACCACGCCGGA
GAGCGTCGAAGCGGGGGCGGTGTTCGCCGAGATCGGCCCGCGCATGGCCGAGTTGAGCGGTTCCCGGCTG
GCCGCGCAGCAACAGATGGAAGGCCTCCTGGCGCCGCACCGGCCCAAGGAGCCCGCGTGGTTCCTGGCCA
CCGTCGGCGTCTCGCCCGACCACCAGGGCAAGGGTCTGGGCAGCGCCGTCGTGCTCCCCGGAGTGGAGGC
GGCCGAGCGCGCCGGGGTGCCCGCCTTCCTGGAGACATCCGCGCCCCGCAACCTCCCCTTCTACGAGCGG
CTCGGCTTCACCGTCACCGCCGACGTCGAGGTGCCCGAAGGACCGCGCACCTGGTGCATGACCCGCAAGC
CCGGTGCCTGACACGTGCTACGAGATTTCGATTCCACCGCCGCCTTCTATGAAAGGTTGGGCTTCGGAAT
CGTTTTCCGGGACGCCGGCTGGATGATCCTCCAGCGCGGGGATCTCATGCTGGAGTTCTTCGCCCACCCC
AACTTGTTTATTGCAGCTTATAATGGTTACAAATAAAGCAATAGCATCACAAATTTCACAAATAAAGCAT
TTTTTTCACTGCATTCTAGTTGTGGTTTGTCCAAACTCATCAATGTATCTTATCATGTCTGTATACCGTC
GACCTCTAGCTAGAGCTTGGCGTAATCATGGTCATTACCAATGCTTAATCAGTGAGGCACCTATCTCAGC
GATCTGTCTATTTCGTTCATCCATAGTTGCCTGACTCCCCGTCGTGTAGATAACTACGATACGGGAGGGC
TTACCATCTGGCCCCAGCGCTGCGATGATACCGCGAGAACCACGCTCACCGGCTCCGGATTTATCAGCAA
TAAACCAGCCAGCCGGAAGGGCCGAGCGCAGAAGTGGTCCTGCAACTTTATCCGCCTCCATCCAGTCTAT
TAATTGTTGCCGGGAAGCTAGAGTAAGTAGTTCGCCAGTTAATAGTTTGCGCAACGTTGTTGCCATCGCT
ACAGGCATCGTGGTGTCACGCTCGTCGTTTGGTATGGCTTCATTCAGCTCCGGTTCCCAACGATCAAGGC
GAGTTACATGATCCCCCATGTTGTGCAAAAAAGCGGTTAGCTCCTTCGGTCCTCCGATCGTTGTCAGAAG
TAAGTTGGCCGCAGTGTTATCACTCATGGTTATGGCAGCACTGCATAATTCTCTTACTGTCATGCCATCC
GTAAGATGCTTTTCTGTGACTGGTGAGTACTCAACCAAGTCATTCTGAGAATAGTGTATGCGGCGACCGA
GTTGCTCTTGCCCGGCGTCAATACGGGATAATACCGCGCCACATAGCAGAACTTTAAAAGTGCTCATCAT
TGGAAAACGTTCTTCGGGGCGAAAACTCTCAAGGATCTTACCGCTGTTGAGATCCAGTTCGATGTAACCC
ACTCGTGCACCCAACTGATCTTCAGCATCTTTTACTTTCACCAGCGTTTCTGGGTGAGCAAAAACAGGAA
GGCAAAATGCCGCAAAAAAGGGAATAAGGGCGACACGGAAATGTTGAATACTCATATTCTTCCTT
Features (pLannotate 1.2.2; 21 found; start..end, strand, type, name):
    119..143     -  CDS            KanR (fragment): aminoglycoside phosphotransferase; aph(3')-Ia; confers resistance to kanamycin
    254..842     +  rep_origin     ori: high-copy-number ColE1/pMB1/pBR322/pUC origin of replication
   1067..1084    +  terminator     rrnB T2 terminator (fragment): transcription terminator T2 from the E. coli rrnB gene
   1109..1128    -  CDS            lacZα (fragment): LacZα fragment of β-galactosidase; lacZ fragment
   1584..1600    +  protein_bind   lac operator: The lac repressor binds to the lac operator to inhibit transcription in E. coli. This inhibition can be relieved by adding lactose or isopropyl-β-D-thiogalactopyranoside (IPTG). lac repressor encoded by lacI
   1666..1735    -  ncRNA          RNA-OUT: Accession: RF00240 - RNA-OUT
   3181..3484    +  enhancer       CMV enhancer: human cytomegalovirus immediate early enhancer
   3485..3688    +  promoter       CMV promoter: human cytomegalovirus (CMV) immediate early promoter
   3824..3867    +  intron         CMV intron (fragment): modified intron A from human cytomegalovirus
   3919..3937    +  promoter       SP6 promoter: promoter for bacteriophage SP6 RNA polymerase
   3941..3978    +  CDS            IgH signal sequence (fragment): signal sequence from the mouse immunoglobulin heavy chain variable region
   4057..5259    +  CDS            TAPBPL (fragment): TPSNR_HUMAN - Experimental evidence at protein level: Swiss-Prot protein existence level 1. Component of the antigen processing and presentation pathway, which binds to MHC class I coupled with beta2-microglobulin/B2M. Association between TAPBPR and MHC class I occurs in the absence of a functional peptide-loading complex (PLC). From Homo sapiens (Human).
   6155..6266    +  polyA_signal   bGH poly(A) signal: bovine growth hormone polyadenylation signal
   6267..6375    +  rep_origin     f1 ori (fragment): f1 bacteriophage origin of replication; arrow indicates direction of (+) strand synthesis
   6389..6718    +  promoter       SV40 promoter: SV40 enhancer and early promoter
   6766..6813    +  promoter       EM7 promoter: synthetic bacterial promoter&nbsp
   6832..7431    +  CDS            PuroR (fragment): puromycin N-acetyltransferase; pac from Streptomyces; confers resistance to puromycin
   7441..7566    +  CDS            ble (fragment): BLE_KLEPN - Experimental evidence at protein level: Swiss-Prot protein existence level 1. Binding protein with a strong affinity to the bleomycin family of antibiotics. Binds to CL990; an antimitotic-antibiotic compound. From Klebsiella pneumoniae.
   7561..7682    +  polyA_signal   SV40 poly(A) signal: SV40 polyadenylation signal
   7735..8595    -  CDS            AmpR: β-lactamase; bla; confers resistance to ampicillin, carbenicillin, and related antibiotics
   8598..89      -  promoter       AmpR promoter (fragment) (across the origin): bla
