>Addgene plasmid #156819 | pD649-HAsp-TAPBPL-Fc(DAPA)-AviTag-6xHis | analyzer sequence | sequence record 302747
TTTCAATATTATTGAAGCATTTATCAGGGTTATTGTCTCATGAGCGGATACATATTTGAATGTATTTAGA
AAAATAAACAAATAGGGGTCAGTGTTACAACCAATTAACCAATTCTGAACATTATCGCGAGCCCATTTAT
ACCTGAATATGGCTCATAACACCCCTTGCTCATGACCAAAATCCCTTAACGTGAGTTACGCGCGCGTCGT
TCCACTGAGCGTCAGACCCCGTAGAAAAGATCAAAGGATCTTCTTGAGATCCTTTTTTTCTGCGCGTAAT
CTGCTGCTTGCAAACAAAAAAACCACCGCTACCAGCGGTGGTTTGTTTGCCGGATCAAGAGCTACCAACT
CTTTTTCCGAAGGTAACTGGCTTCAGCAGAGCGCAGATACCAAATACTGTTCTTCTAGTGTAGCCGTAGT
TAGCCCACCACTTCAAGAACTCTGTAGCACCGCCTACATACCTCGCTCTGCTAATCCTGTTACCAGTGGC
TGCTGCCAGTGGCGATAAGTCGTGTCTTACCGGGTTGGACTCAAGACGATAGTTACCGGATAAGGCGCAG
CGGTCGGGCTGAACGGGGGGTTCGTGCACACAGCCCAGCTTGGAGCGAACGACCTACACCGAACTGAGAT
ACCTACAGCGTGAGCTATGAGAAAGCGCCACGCTTCCCGAAGGGAGAAAGGCGGACAGGTATCCGGTAAG
CGGCAGGGTCGGAACAGGAGAGCGCACGAGGGAGCTTCCAGGGGGAAACGCCTGGTATCTTTATAGTCCT
GTCGGGTTTCGCCACCTCTGACTTGAGCGTCGATTTTTGTGATGCTCGTCAGGGGGGCGGAGCCTATGGA
AAAACGCCAGCAACGCGGCCTTTTTACGGTTCCTGGCCTTTTGCTGGCCTTTTGCTCACATGTTCTTTCC
TGCGTTATCCCCTGATTCTGTGGATAACCGTATTACCGCCTTTGAGTGAGCTGATACCGCTCGCCGCAGC
CGAACGACCGAGCGCAGCGAGTCAGTGAGCGAGGAAGCGGAAGGCGAGAGTAGGGAACTGCCAGGCATCA
AACTAAGCAGAAGGCCCCTGACGGATGGCCTTTTTGCGTTTCTACAAACTCTTTCTGTGTTGTAAAACGA
CGGCCAGTCTTAAGCTCGGGCCCCCTGGGCGGTTCTGATAACGAGTAATCGTTAATCCGCAAATAACGTA
AAAACCCGCTTCGGCGGGTTTTTTTATGGGGGGAGTTTAGGGAAAGAGCATTTGTCAGAATATTTAAGGG
CGCCTGTCACTTTGCTTGATATATGAGAATTATTTAACCTTATAAATGAGAAAAAAGCAACGCACTTTAA
ATAAGATACGTTGCTTTTTCGATTGATGAACACCTATAATTAAACTATTCATCTATTATTTATGATTTTT
TGTATATACAATATTTCTAGTTTGTTAAAGAGAATTAAGAAAATAAATCTCGAAAATAATAAAGGGAAAA
TCAGTTTTTGATATCAAAATTATACATGTCAACGATAATACAAAATATAATACAAACTATAAGATGTTAT
CAGTATTTATTATCATTTAGAATAAATTTTGTGTCGCCCTTAATTGTGAGCGGATAACAATTACGAGCTT
CATGCACAGTGGCGTTGACTCAATATTGGCCATTAGCCATATTATTCATTGGTTATATAGCATAAATCAA
TATTGGCTATTGGCCATTGCATACGTTGTATCTATATCATAATATGTACATTTATATTGGCTCATGTCCA
ATATGACCGCCATGTTGGCATTGATTATTGACTAGTTATTAATAGTAATCAATTACGGGGTCATTAGTTC
ATAGCCCATATATGGAGTTCCGCGTTACATAACTTACGGTAAATGGCCCGCCTGGCTGACCGCCCAACGA
CCCCCGCCCATTGACGTCAATAATGACGTATGTTCCCATAGTAACGCCAATAGGGACTTTCCATTGACGT
CAATGGGTGGAGTATTTACGGTAAACTGCCCACTTGGCAGTACATCAAGTGTATCATATGCCAAGTACGC
CCCCTATTGACGTCAATGACGGTAAATGGCCCGCCTGGCATTATGCCCAGTACATGACCTTATGGGACTT
TCCTACTTGGCAGTACATCTACGTATTAGTCATCGCTATTACCATGGTGATGCGGTTTTGGCAGTACATC
AATGGGCGTGGATAGCGGTTTGACTCACGGGGATTTCCAAGTCTCCACCCCATTGACGTCAATGGGAGTT
TGTTTTGGCACCAAAATCAACGGGACTTTCCAAAATGTCGTAACAACTCCGCCCCATTGACGCAAATGGG
CGGTAGGCGTGTACGGTGGGAGGTCTATATAAGCAGAGCTCGTTTAGTGAACCGTCAGATCGCCTGGAGA
CGCCATCCACGCTGTTTTGACCTCCATAGAAGACACCGGGACCGATCCAGCCTCCGCGGCCGGGAACGGT
GCATTGGAACGCGGATTCCCCGTGCCAAGAGTGACGTAAGTACCGCCTATAGAGTCTATAGGCCCACCCC
CTTGGCTTCGTTAGAACGCGGCTACAATTAATACATAACCTTATGTATCATACACATACGATTTAGGTGA
CACTATAGAATAACATCCACTTTGCCTTTCTCTCCACAGGTGTCCACTCCCAGGTCCAACTGCACCTCGG
TTCTATCGAAAACGCGCCTGCTAGCGCCACCATGAAGACCATCATTGCCCTGAGCTACATCTTCTGCCTG
GTGTTCGCTGCGGCCGCCGCTGAAACAAAACCTCATCCTGCTGAAGGCCAGTGGCGCGCTGTGGATGTTG
TGCTGGATTGCTTCCTGGCCAAGGACGGCGCTCATAGAGGTGCTCTGGCCAGCTCTGAGGATAGAGCCAG
AGCTTCCCTGGTGCTGAAACAGGTGCCCGTGCTGGATGATGGCAGCCTGGAAGATTTCACCGACTTCCAA
GGCGGCACACTGGCCCAGGATGACCCTCCTATCATCTTCGAGGCCAGCGTGGACCTGGTGCAGATTCCTC
AAGCTGAAGCCCTGCTGCACGCCGACTGTAGCGGAAAAGAAGTGACCTGCGAGATCAGCCGGTACTTCCT
GCAGATGACCGAGACAACCGTGAAAACCGCCGCCTGGTTCATGGCCAACATGCAGGTTTCAGGCGGAGGC
CCTAGCATCAGCCTGGTCATGAAGACCCCTAGAGTGACCAAGAACGAGGCCCTGTGGCACCCCACACTGA
ACTTGCCTTTGAGCCCTCAAGGCACCGTGCGGACCGCCGTGGAATTTCAAGTGATGACACAGACCCAGAG
CCTGTCCTTCCTGCTGGGATCTAGCGCCTCTCTGGATTGCGGCTTTTCTATGGCCCCTGGCCTGGACCTG
ATCAGCGTTGAATGGCGGCTGCAGCACAAAGGCAGAGGCCAGCTGGTGTACTCTTGGACAGCTGGACAGG
GCCAAGCCGTCAGAAAAGGCGCTACACTGGAACCTGCTCAGCTCGGCATGGCCAGAGATGCTTCTCTGAC
ACTGCCTGGCCTGACCATCCAGGACGAGGGCACCTACATCTGCCAGATCACCACCAGCCTGTACAGAGCC
CAGCAGATTATCCAGCTGAACATCCAGGCCTCTCCAAAAGTGCGGCTGAGCCTGGCCAATGAGGCTCTGC
TGCCTACACTGATCTGCGACATTGCCGGCTACTACCCTCTGGACGTGGTGGTCACATGGACCAGAGAGGA
ACTCGGCGGCTCTCCTGCTCAAGTGTCTGGCGCCTCTTTCAGCAGCCTGAGACAGTCTGTGGCCGGCACC
TACTCTATCAGCAGCTCTCTGACAGCCGAGCCTGGATCTGCTGGCGCCACCTACACATGTCAAGTGACCC
ACATCTCCCTGGAAGAACCCCTGGGAGCCTCTACACAGGTGGTGCCTCCAGAGAGAAGAGGCGCGCCGGG
CGGCGACAAGACCCACACCTGCCCCCCCTGCCCAGCTCCAGAACTGCTGGGAGGGCCTTCCGTGTTCCTG
TTCCCCCCCAAGCCCAAGGACACCCTGATGATCAGCAGGACCCCCGAGGTGACCTGCGTGGTGGTGGCCG
TGTCCCACGAGGACCCAGAGGTGAAGTTCAACTGGTACGTGGACGGCGTGGAGGTGCACAACGCCAAGAC
CAAGCCCAGAGAGGAGCAGTACAACAGCACCTACAGGGTGGTGTCCGTGCTGACCGTGCTGCACCAGGAC
TGGCTGAACGGCAAAGAATACAAGTGCAAAGTCTCCAACAAGGCCCTGGCTGCCCCAATCGAAAAGACAA
TCAGCAAGGCCAAGGGCCAGCCACGGGAGCCCCAGGTGTACACCCTGCCCCCCAGCCGGGAGGAGATGAC
CAAGAACCAGGTGTCCCTGACCTGTCTGGTGAAGGGCTTCTACCCCAGCGATATCGCCGTGGAGTGGGAG
AGCAACGGCCAGCCCGAGAACAACTACAAGACCACCCCCCCAGTGCTGGACAGCGACGGCAGCTTCTTCC
TGTACAGCAAGCTGACCGTGGACAAGTCCAGGTGGCAGCAGGGCAACGTGTTCAGCTGCAGCGTGATGCA
CGAGGCCCTGCACAACCACTACACCCAGAAGTCCCTGAGCCTGAGCCCCGGCGGCAGCGGTCTTAATGAT
ATTTTCGAGGCTCAGAAGATTGAGTGGCATGAACACCACCACCATCACCACTAAGGCCGGCCTGTAGTCA
CTGGCACAACGCGTTACCCGGTAAGCCAATCGGGTATACACGGTCGTCATACTGCAGACAGGGTTCTTCT
ACTTTGCAAGATAGTCTTGAGTAGTAAAATAAATAGATAGAGAAAATCAGCCTCGACTGTGCCTTCTAGT
TGCCAGCCATCTGTTGTTTGCCCCTCCCCCGTGCCTTCCTTGACCCTGGAAGGTGCCACTCCCACTGTCC
TTTCCTAATAAAATGAGGAAATTGCATCACAACACTCAACCCTATCTCGGTCTATTCTTTTGATTTATAA
GGGATTTTGCCGATTTCGGCCTATTGGTTAAAAAATGAGCTGATTTAACAAAAATTTAACGCGAATTAAT
TCTGTGGAATGTGTGTCAGTTAGGGTGTGGAAAGTCCCCAGGCTCCCCAGCAGGCAGAAGTATGCAAAGC
ATGCATCTCAATTAGTCAGCAACCAGGTGTGGAAAGTCCCCAGGCTCCCCAGCAGGCAGAAGTATGCAAA
GCATGCATCTCAATTAGTCAGCAACCATAGTCCCGCCCCTAACTCCGCCCATCCCGCCCCTAACTCCGCC
CAGTTCCGCCCATTCTCCGCCCCATGGCTGACTAATTTTTTTTATTTATGCAGAGGCCGAGGCCGCCTCT
GCCTCTGAGCTATTCCAGAAGTAGTGAGGAGGCTTTTTTGGAGGCCTAGGCTTTTGCAAAAAGCTCCCGG
GAGCTTGTATATCCATTTTCGGATCTGATCAGCACGTGTTGACAATTAATCATCGGCATAGTATATCGGC
ATAGTATAATACGACAAGGTGAGGAACTAAACCATGACCGAGTACAAGCCCACGGTGCGCCTCGCCACCC
GCGACGACGTCCCCAGGGCCGTACGCACCCTCGCCGCCGCGTTCGCCGACTACCCCGCCACGCGCCACAC
CGTCGATCCGGACCGCCACATCGAGCGGGTCACCGAGCTGCAAGAACTCTTCCTCACGCGCGTCGGGCTC
GACATCGGCAAGGTGTGGGTCGCGGACGACGGCGCCGCGGTGGCGGTCTGGACCACGCCGGAGAGCGTCG
AAGCGGGGGCGGTGTTCGCCGAGATCGGCCCGCGCATGGCCGAGTTGAGCGGTTCCCGGCTGGCCGCGCA
GCAACAGATGGAAGGCCTCCTGGCGCCGCACCGGCCCAAGGAGCCCGCGTGGTTCCTGGCCACCGTCGGC
GTCTCGCCCGACCACCAGGGCAAGGGTCTGGGCAGCGCCGTCGTGCTCCCCGGAGTGGAGGCGGCCGAGC
GCGCCGGGGTGCCCGCCTTCCTGGAGACATCCGCGCCCCGCAACCTCCCCTTCTACGAGCGGCTCGGCTT
CACCGTCACCGCCGACGTCGAGGTGCCCGAAGGACCGCGCACCTGGTGCATGACCCGCAAGCCCGGTGCC
TGACACGTGCTACGAGATTTCGATTCCACCGCCGCCTTCTATGAAAGGTTGGGCTTCGGAATCGTTTTCC
GGGACGCCGGCTGGATGATCCTCCAGCGCGGGGATCTCATGCTGGAGTTCTTCGCCCACCCCAACTTGTT
TATTGCAGCTTATAATGGTTACAAATAAAGCAATAGCATCACAAATTTCACAAATAAAGCATTTTTTTCA
CTGCATTCTAGTTGTGGTTTGTCCAAACTCATCAATGTATCTTATCATGTCTGTATACCGTCGACCTCTA
GCTAGAGCTTGGCGTAATCATGGTCATTACCAATGCTTAATCAGTGAGGCACCTATCTCAGCGATCTGTC
TATTTCGTTCATCCATAGTTGCCTGACTCCCCGTCGTGTAGATAACTACGATACGGGAGGGCTTACCATC
TGGCCCCAGCGCTGCGATGATACCGCGAGAACCACGCTCACCGGCTCCGGATTTATCAGCAATAAACCAG
CCAGCCGGAAGGGCCGAGCGCAGAAGTGGTCCTGCAACTTTATCCGCCTCCATCCAGTCTATTAATTGTT
GCCGGGAAGCTAGAGTAAGTAGTTCGCCAGTTAATAGTTTGCGCAACGTTGTTGCCATCGCTACAGGCAT
CGTGGTGTCACGCTCGTCGTTTGGTATGGCTTCATTCAGCTCCGGTTCCCAACGATCAAGGCGAGTTACA
TGATCCCCCATGTTGTGCAAAAAAGCGGTTAGCTCCTTCGGTCCTCCGATCGTTGTCAGAAGTAAGTTGG
CCGCAGTGTTATCACTCATGGTTATGGCAGCACTGCATAATTCTCTTACTGTCATGCCATCCGTAAGATG
CTTTTCTGTGACTGGTGAGTACTCAACCAAGTCATTCTGAGAATAGTGTATGCGGCGACCGAGTTGCTCT
TGCCCGGCGTCAATACGGGATAATACCGCGCCACATAGCAGAACTTTAAAAGTGCTCATCATTGGAAAAC
GTTCTTCGGGGCGAAAACTCTCAAGGATCTTACCGCTGTTGAGATCCAGTTCGATGTAACCCACTCGTGC
ACCCAACTGATCTTCAGCATCTTTTACTTTCACCAGCGTTTCTGGGTGAGCAAAAACAGGAAGGCAAAAT
GCCGCAAAAAAGGGAATAAGGGCGACACGGAAATGTTGAATACTCATATTCTTCCTT
Features (pLannotate 1.2.2; 20 found; start..end, strand, type, name):
    119..143     -  CDS            KanR (fragment): aminoglycoside phosphotransferase; aph(3')-Ia; confers resistance to kanamycin
    254..842     +  rep_origin     ori: high-copy-number ColE1/pMB1/pBR322/pUC origin of replication
   1067..1084    +  terminator     rrnB T2 terminator (fragment): transcription terminator T2 from the E. coli rrnB gene
   1109..1128    -  CDS            lacZα (fragment): LacZα fragment of β-galactosidase; lacZ fragment
   1584..1600    +  protein_bind   lac operator: The lac repressor binds to the lac operator to inhibit transcription in E. coli. This inhibition can be relieved by adding lactose or isopropyl-β-D-thiogalactopyranoside (IPTG). lac repressor encoded by lacI
   1843..2146    +  enhancer       CMV enhancer: human cytomegalovirus immediate early enhancer
   2147..2350    +  promoter       CMV promoter: human cytomegalovirus (CMV) immediate early promoter
   2486..2529    +  intron         CMV intron (fragment): modified intron A from human cytomegalovirus
   2581..2599    +  promoter       SP6 promoter: promoter for bacteriophage SP6 RNA polymerase
   2603..2640    +  CDS            IgH signal sequence (fragment): signal sequence from the mouse immunoglobulin heavy chain variable region
   2719..3921    +  CDS            TAPBPL (fragment): TPSNR_HUMAN - Experimental evidence at protein level: Swiss-Prot protein existence level 1. Component of the antigen processing and presentation pathway, which binds to MHC class I coupled with beta2-microglobulin/B2M. Association between TAPBPR and MHC class I occurs in the absence of a functional peptide-loading complex (PLC). From Homo sapiens (Human).
   4817..4928    +  polyA_signal   bGH poly(A) signal: bovine growth hormone polyadenylation signal
   4929..5037    +  rep_origin     f1 ori (fragment): f1 bacteriophage origin of replication; arrow indicates direction of (+) strand synthesis
   5051..5380    +  promoter       SV40 promoter: SV40 enhancer and early promoter
   5428..5475    +  promoter       EM7 promoter: synthetic bacterial promoter&nbsp
   5494..6093    +  CDS            PuroR (fragment): puromycin N-acetyltransferase; pac from Streptomyces; confers resistance to puromycin
   6103..6228    +  CDS            ble (fragment): BLE_KLEPN - Experimental evidence at protein level: Swiss-Prot protein existence level 1. Binding protein with a strong affinity to the bleomycin family of antibiotics. Binds to CL990; an antimitotic-antibiotic compound. From Klebsiella pneumoniae.
   6223..6344    +  polyA_signal   SV40 poly(A) signal: SV40 polyadenylation signal
   6397..7257    -  CDS            AmpR: β-lactamase; bla; confers resistance to ampicillin, carbenicillin, and related antibiotics
   7260..89      -  promoter       AmpR promoter (fragment) (across the origin): bla
