[The description below was written by a language model from this plasmid's Addgene catalogue record and pLannotate feature annotations shown in this document.]
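Description:
pD649-HAsp-TAPBPL-Fc(DAPA)-AviTag-6xHis is a mammalian expression plasmid on the pD649 backbone for producing the extracellular domain of human TAPBPL (TAPBPR/TPSNR, a tapasin-related protein that binds MHC class I–β2-microglobulin) as a secreted Fc fusion. It is maintained in E. coli through a high-copy ColE1/pUC-type origin and ampicillin resistance. The short KanR, lacZα, rrnB terminator and f1 ori annotations are only vestigial fragments.

Expression is driven by the CMV immediate-early enhancer and promoter, followed by a fragment of CMV intron A. An SP6 promoter sits just upstream of the coding region and also serves as a sequencing primer site. The open reading frame begins with a secretion leader, named HAsp in the plasmid name, although the annotation software matches part of it to an immunoglobulin heavy-chain signal sequence. The TAPBPL ectodomain follows, cloned between two retained restriction sites, and transcription ends at a bGH polyadenylation signal. The unannotated stretch between the insert and this signal presumably holds the backbone-encoded C-terminal module. That module is a human IgG Fc carrying the D265A and P329A (DAPA) substitutions, generally used to reduce effector binding, then an AviTag for site-specific biotinylation and a 6xHis tag for metal-affinity purification. A separate SV40/EM7-driven cassette carries puromycin resistance with an SV40 poly(A), allowing selection in mammalian cells.

The plasmid belongs to a collection built to map interactions among human IgSF cell-surface proteins. Two sequence records exist. The sequenced full-length record is about 1.3 kb longer than the analyzer record, and the extra segment lies upstream of the CMV enhancer and includes an RNA-OUT element. This fits the depositor's note that some plasmids in the collection carry an IS4-like transposase insertion at that position.
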