Addgene plasmid #156819: pD649-HAsp-TAPBPL-Fc(DAPA)-AviTag-6xHis
Purpose: Mammalian expression of cell-surface protein extracellular domain fused to Fc(DAPA)-Avi-6xHis. Protein is secreted from cells.
Depositing lab: Chris Garcia. Depositing organization: Stanford University. Publication: A Human IgSF Cell-Surface Interactome Reveals a Complex Network of Protein-Protein Interactions. Wojtowicz WM, Vielmetter J, Fernandes RA, Siepe DH, Eastman CL, Chisholm GB, Cox S, Klock H, Anderson PW, Rue SM, Miller JJ, Glaser SM, Bragstad ML, Vance J, Lam AW, Lesley SA, Zinn K, Garcia KC. Cell. 2020 Aug 20;182(4):1027-1043.e17. doi: 10.1016/j.cell.2020.07.025. PubMed 32822567.
Backbone
  Vector backbone: pD649
  Backbone size w/o insert (bp): 6106
  Vector type: Mammalian Expression
Growth in bacteria
  Bacterial resistance: Ampicillin, 100 μg/mL
  Growth temperature: 37°C
  Growth strain: DH5alpha
  Copy number: High Copy
Gene/Insert
  Gene/Insert name: TAPBPL (alt name: TPSNR)
  Species: H. sapiens (human)
  Insert size (bp): 1161
  Mutation: Fc region of human IgG contains D265A and P329A mutations (DAPA)
  Entrez Gene: TAPBPL (a.k.a. TAPBP-R, TAPBPR)
  Promoter: CMV/SP6
  Tag / fusion protein: Fc(DAPA)-AviTag-6xHis (C terminal on backbone)
  Cloning method: Restriction Enzyme; 5′ cloning site GCGGCCGC (not destroyed); 3′ cloning site GGCGCGCC (not destroyed)
  Sequencing primers: 5′ ATTTAGGTGACACTATAG; 3′ CACGTACCAGTTGAACTTCACC
Resource information
  A portion of this plasmid was derived from a plasmid made by: synthesis by ThermoFisher
Terms and licenses: Academic/Nonprofit Terms; Industry Terms: Not Available to Industry
Depositor comments: Some plasmids in this collection may have an IS4-like element ISVsa5 family transposase upstream of the CMV promoter.
How to cite: pD649-HAsp-TAPBPL-Fc(DAPA)-AviTag-6xHis was a gift from Chris Garcia (Addgene plasmid # 156819 ; http://n2t.net/addgene:156819 ; RRID:Addgene_156819)
