>Addgene plasmid #156819 | pD649-HAsp-TAPBPL-Fc(DAPA)-AviTag-6xHis | depositor partial sequence | sequence record 302748 | insert (extracellular domain)
GCTGAAACAAAACCTCATCCTGCTGAAGGCCAGTGGCGCGCTGTGGATGTTGTGCTGGATTGCTTCCTGG
CCAAGGACGGCGCTCATAGAGGTGCTCTGGCCAGCTCTGAGGATAGAGCCAGAGCTTCCCTGGTGCTGAA
ACAGGTGCCCGTGCTGGATGATGGCAGCCTGGAAGATTTCACCGACTTCCAAGGCGGCACACTGGCCCAG
GATGACCCTCCTATCATCTTCGAGGCCAGCGTGGACCTGGTGCAGATTCCTCAAGCTGAAGCCCTGCTGC
ACGCCGACTGTAGCGGAAAAGAAGTGACCTGCGAGATCAGCCGGTACTTCCTGCAGATGACCGAGACAAC
CGTGAAAACCGCCGCCTGGTTCATGGCCAACATGCAGGTTTCAGGCGGAGGCCCTAGCATCAGCCTGGTC
ATGAAGACCCCTAGAGTGACCAAGAACGAGGCCCTGTGGCACCCCACACTGAACTTGCCTTTGAGCCCTC
AAGGCACCGTGCGGACCGCCGTGGAATTTCAAGTGATGACACAGACCCAGAGCCTGTCCTTCCTGCTGGG
ATCTAGCGCCTCTCTGGATTGCGGCTTTTCTATGGCCCCTGGCCTGGACCTGATCAGCGTTGAATGGCGG
CTGCAGCACAAAGGCAGAGGCCAGCTGGTGTACTCTTGGACAGCTGGACAGGGCCAAGCCGTCAGAAAAG
GCGCTACACTGGAACCTGCTCAGCTCGGCATGGCCAGAGATGCTTCTCTGACACTGCCTGGCCTGACCAT
CCAGGACGAGGGCACCTACATCTGCCAGATCACCACCAGCCTGTACAGAGCCCAGCAGATTATCCAGCTG
AACATCCAGGCCTCTCCAAAAGTGCGGCTGAGCCTGGCCAATGAGGCTCTGCTGCCTACACTGATCTGCG
ACATTGCCGGCTACTACCCTCTGGACGTGGTGGTCACATGGACCAGAGAGGAACTCGGCGGCTCTCCTGC
TCAAGTGTCTGGCGCCTCTTTCAGCAGCCTGAGACAGTCTGTGGCCGGCACCTACTCTATCAGCAGCTCT
CTGACAGCCGAGCCTGGATCTGCTGGCGCCACCTACACATGTCAAGTGACCCACATCTCCCTGGAAGAAC
CCCTGGGAGCCTCTACACAGGTGGTGCCTCCAGAGAGAAGA
